Addgene plasmid #212547: pTwist-SARS-CoV-2 Spike-deltaC18 V127F (TTC)
Purpose: Encodes SARS-CoV-2 spike V127F for pseudovirus production
Depositing lab: Alejandro Balazs. Depositing organization: Massachusetts General Hospital. Publication: Ongoing evolution of SARS-CoV-2 drives escape from mRNA vaccine-induced humoral immunity. Roederer AL, Cao Y, Denis KS, Sheehan ML, Li CJ, Lam EC, Gregory DJ, Poznansky MC, Iafrate AJ, Canaday DH, Gravenstein S, Garcia-Beltran WF, Balazs AB. medRxiv [Preprint]. 2024 Mar 7:2024.03.05.24303815. doi: 10.1101/2024.03.05.24303815. PubMed 38496628.
Backbone
  Vector backbone: pTwist-CMV-BetaGlobin-WPRE-Neo
  Backbone manufacturer: Twist
  Vector type: Mammalian Expression
Growth in bacteria
  Bacterial resistance: Ampicillin, 100 μg/mL
  Growth temperature: 37°C
  Growth strain: DH5alpha
  Copy number: High Copy
Gene/Insert
  Gene/Insert name: SARS-CoV-2 Spike V127F
  Species: Severe acute respiratory syndrome coronavirus 2
  Mutation: V127F
  Entrez Gene: S (a.k.a. GU280_gp02, spike glycoprotein)
  Promoter: CAG
  Cloning method: Ligation Independent Cloning
Terms and licenses: Academic/Nonprofit Terms; Industry Terms: Not Available to Industry
Depositor comments: Please visit https://www.medrxiv.org/content/10.1101/2024.03.05.24303815v1 for medRxiv preprint.
How to cite: pTwist-SARS-CoV-2 Spike-deltaC18 V127F (TTC) was a gift from Alejandro Balazs (Addgene plasmid # 212547 ; http://n2t.net/addgene:212547 ; RRID:Addgene_212547)
