[The description below was written by a language model from this plasmid's Addgene catalogue record and pLannotate feature annotations shown in this document.]
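Description:
pTwist-SARS-CoV-2 Spike-deltaC18 V127F (TTC) is a mammalian expression plasmid built on the Twist pTwist-CMV-BetaGlobin-WPRE-Neo backbone. It encodes the SARS-CoV-2 spike glycoprotein carrying the V127F substitution. As the name indicates, the phenylalanine is specified by a TTC codon and the spike lacks its C-terminal 18 residues, a truncation commonly used to improve spike incorporation into pseudotyped particles. The plasmid is about 10.5 kb and is propagated at high copy in E. coli through a ColE1/pUC-type origin, with ampicillin selection from the β-lactamase gene.

The spike coding sequence sits downstream of a CMV enhancer, CMV promoter elements and a truncated human β-globin intron. It is followed by a WPRE, which enhances transcript stability and expression, and by an SV40 polyadenylation signal. The catalogue entry lists the promoter as CAG, whereas the backbone name and the annotated features point to a CMV enhancer/promoter with a β-globin intron, and the record does not resolve this difference. A separate SV40 early promoter–neo–bGH poly(A) cassette would allow G418 selection in mammalian cells. The expression units are flanked by β-globin insulator elements, bacterial rrnG and T7 terminators and a synthetic poly(A) signal, which likely limit transcriptional read-through between modules.

The construct's stated purpose is to supply the V127F spike as the envelope protein for pseudovirus production. The associated study examines how ongoing SARS-CoV-2 evolution drives escape from mRNA vaccine-induced humoral immunity. This suggests use in neutralization-type assays that probe the effect of individual spike mutations.
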