Features (pLannotate 1.2.2; 21 found; start..end, strand, type, name):
      2..3766    +  CDS            S: SPIKE_SARS2 - Experimental evidence at protein level: Swiss-Prot protein existence level 1. [Spike glycoprotein]: May down-regulate host tetherin (BST2) by lysosomal degradation, thereby counteracting its antiviral activity. From Severe acute respiratory syndrome coronavirus 2 (2019-nCoV) (SARS-CoV-2).
   3840..4428    +  misc_feature   WPRE: woodchuck hepatitis virus posttranscriptional regulatory element
   4481..4602    -  polyA_signal   SV40 poly(A) signal: SV40 polyadenylation signal
   4625..4694    -  CDS            large T antigen (fragment): large T antigen from SV40 (simian virus 40)
   4717..4763    +  terminator     T7 terminator: transcription terminator for bacteriophage T7 RNA polymerase
   4793..4929    +  terminator     rrnG terminator: transcription terminator from the E. coli ribosomal RNA rrnG operon (Albrechtsen et al., 1991)
   4974..5045    +  misc_feature   3' β-globin insulator: insulator downstream of the human β-globin locus (Farrell et al., 2002)
   5090..5286    +  promoter       SV40 promoter: SV40 early promoter
   5300..6091    +  CDS            neo: KKA2_KLEPN - Also known as kan, nptII. Experimental evidence at protein level: Swiss-Prot protein existence level 1. Resistance to kanamycin, neomycin, paromomycin, ribostamycin, butirosin and gentamicin B. From Klebsiella pneumoniae.
   6105..6329    +  polyA_signal   bGH poly(A) signal: bovine growth hormone polyadenylation signal
   6525..7113    -  rep_origin     ori: high-copy-number ColE1/pMB1/pBR322/pUC origin of replication
   7285..7349    -  CDS            bla(M) (fragment): β-lactamase lacking the signal sequence; bla(M); allows cytosolic expression of β-lactamase
   7859..8719    +  CDS            AmpR: β-lactamase; bla; confers resistance to ampicillin, carbenicillin, and related antibiotics
   8732..8868    +  terminator     rrnG terminator: transcription terminator from the E. coli ribosomal RNA rrnG operon (Albrechtsen et al., 1991)
   9020..9091    +  misc_feature   5' β-globin insulator: insulator upstream of the human β-globin locus (Farrell et al., 2002)
   9096..9142    -  terminator     T7 terminator: transcription terminator for bacteriophage T7 RNA polymerase
   9160..9208    -  polyA_signal   poly(A) signal: synthetic polyadenylation signal
   9289..9592    +  enhancer       CMV enhancer: human cytomegalovirus immediate early enhancer
   9665..9682    -  promoter       CMV promoter (fragment): human cytomegalovirus (CMV) immediate early promoter
   9745..9796    +  promoter       CMVd2 promoter: truncated human cytomegalovirus (CMV) immediate early promoter that yields moderately reduced expression relative to the full-length promoter
   9930..10405   +  intron         β-globin intron: internally truncated intron from human β-globin
>Addgene plasmid #212547 | pTwist-SARS-CoV-2 Spike-deltaC18 V127F (TTC) | addgene full sequence | sequence record 431565 | Addgene NGS Result
CATGTTTGTGTTCCTCGTTCTCCTGCCCCTCGTTTCTTCCCAATGCGTGAACCTCACAACTAGAACGCAG
CTCCCACCCGCTTACACGAACTCTTTTACTCGTGGAGTATACTATCCCGATAAAGTCTTTAGGTCCAGTG
TCCTTCATTCTACTCAAGACCTTTTCCTGCCATTCTTCTCAAATGTCACCTGGTTCCATGCTATCCACGT
TTCTGGCACCAACGGAACTAAACGATTTGATAATCCCGTCTTGCCATTTAACGATGGCGTATACTTTGCC
TCAACGGAGAAGTCCAACATTATCCGGGGATGGATATTTGGCACCACCCTGGACTCCAAGACACAGTCTC
TCCTCATTGTGAACAACGCCACCAATGTCTTCATCAAAGTCTGTGAATTTCAATTTTGTAACGATCCCTT
TCTCGGGGTTTATTATCATAAGAATAACAAGTCTTGGATGGAGTCAGAGTTCCGCGTTTACAGTTCCGCT
AACAACTGTACTTTTGAGTACGTTTCCCAACCATTTCTCATGGATCTTGAAGGGAAGCAAGGCAACTTCA
AGAATCTCCGCGAATTTGTGTTTAAGAATATAGACGGCTACTTCAAAATTTATAGCAAGCATACCCCGAT
AAATCTGGTTCGGGATCTCCCTCAAGGCTTCTCCGCGTTGGAACCCCTCGTGGACTTGCCGATTGGCATC
AACATCACCCGGTTCCAAACCCTTCTTGCCCTTCATCGAAGCTACCTCACGCCTGGCGACAGTAGTAGTG
GTTGGACAGCGGGCGCAGCAGCCTACTATGTGGGATATTTGCAACCACGCACCTTTCTTCTCAAATATAA
CGAAAACGGAACAATTACCGATGCCGTAGACTGTGCCCTCGATCCCCTGTCCGAAACTAAATGCACACTC
AAGTCCTTCACAGTTGAGAAAGGCATATACCAAACCAGTAACTTCCGCGTCCAACCCACCGAATCCATTG
TTCGATTCCCTAACATCACCAATTTGTGTCCTTTCGGTGAAGTATTTAATGCCACTCGATTTGCATCAGT
TTATGCCTGGAATCGCAAGCGAATATCAAATTGTGTTGCAGATTATAGTGTCCTGTATAATAGCGCATCA
TTCAGCACTTTTAAGTGTTATGGGGTCAGCCCTACGAAATTGAATGACTTGTGTTTTACCAACGTTTACG
CAGATTCTTTCGTCATACGCGGCGACGAAGTCCGACAGATTGCACCGGGGCAAACCGGAAAGATAGCAGA
CTATAATTATAAGTTGCCGGATGACTTCACCGGCTGCGTTATAGCATGGAACTCCAATAATCTCGATTCA
AAAGTCGGCGGCAACTATAATTATCTTTACCGCCTGTTTCGCAAGTCAAATCTGAAGCCCTTTGAACGTG
ACATCTCCACCGAAATTTATCAAGCTGGCAGCACCCCATGTAATGGAGTGGAAGGGTTTAACTGTTATTT
TCCCCTTCAATCATACGGATTTCAACCAACAAATGGGGTGGGCTATCAACCATATCGGGTGGTAGTCTTG
AGCTTTGAGCTGCTCCACGCACCGGCTACAGTTTGCGGACCGAAGAAAAGCACTAACCTGGTGAAGAATA
AATGTGTGAACTTCAACTTTAATGGGCTCACCGGAACAGGGGTGCTGACAGAATCAAACAAGAAATTTCT
CCCTTTTCAACAATTTGGTAGAGACATTGCCGATACCACAGATGCCGTCCGCGATCCGCAAACACTGGAA
ATCCTCGATATAACACCCTGTAGCTTCGGCGGGGTCAGCGTGATAACTCCCGGAACGAACACATCCAACC
AAGTGGCTGTCCTGTATCAAGATGTCAACTGTACCGAAGTCCCTGTGGCGATACACGCCGACCAACTGAC
ACCCACCTGGAGAGTCTACTCAACAGGTTCCAATGTCTTTCAAACTAGAGCGGGTTGTCTCATTGGCGCT
GAGCATGTCAATAATTCATACGAATGTGATATTCCTATTGGGGCAGGAATCTGTGCGTCTTATCAAACTC
AAACGAACTCACCACGGCGCGCTCGCTCAGTAGCCAGCCAGTCCATAATCGCCTATACCATGAGTCTCGG
GGCTGAGAACTCCGTGGCTTATTCAAACAATTCCATCGCAATCCCAACTAACTTTACCATTAGCGTTACC
ACGGAAATCTTGCCCGTCAGCATGACTAAGACGAGCGTAGACTGTACGATGTATATCTGTGGGGATTCCA
CCGAGTGTAGCAACCTCTTGCTTCAATACGGGTCTTTCTGTACTCAACTCAACCGAGCATTGACCGGAAT
TGCGGTCGAACAAGACAAGAATACCCAAGAGGTGTTCGCACAAGTAAAGCAAATATACAAAACGCCGCCA
ATCAAAGATTTTGGCGGGTTTAATTTTAGCCAAATACTGCCAGACCCATCTAAGCCTTCAAAACGCAGCT
TTATCGAGGATCTGCTGTTCAACAAAGTTACGTTGGCTGACGCGGGTTTCATTAAGCAGTATGGGGATTG
TTTGGGAGACATTGCGGCCCGCGACCTTATCTGTGCTCAAAAATTCAATGGGTTGACAGTTCTGCCCCCT
CTGCTCACTGATGAGATGATTGCACAGTATACATCAGCATTGTTGGCAGGAACCATTACATCCGGCTGGA
CTTTTGGCGCGGGTGCGGCCCTTCAAATACCTTTCGCTATGCAAATGGCTTACAGATTCAATGGGATTGG
TGTCACGCAAAATGTATTGTATGAAAATCAGAAGCTGATCGCTAATCAATTTAACAGCGCGATTGGCAAG
ATCCAAGATTCACTGTCAAGCACAGCGTCCGCCCTCGGCAAACTCCAAGATGTTGTGAATCAAAACGCCC
AGGCCCTGAATACCCTCGTGAAGCAACTGAGTTCTAACTTCGGCGCAATCTCCAGCGTCCTCAACGACAT
ATTGTCCAGACTTGATAAGGTGGAAGCCGAGGTGCAAATTGATCGGCTCATCACAGGCAGGCTCCAGTCA
CTCCAAACTTATGTGACACAACAGTTGATCCGGGCTGCTGAGATACGAGCAAGCGCCAACCTGGCCGCCA
CTAAAATGTCAGAGTGCGTGCTCGGGCAGTCCAAACGGGTTGACTTTTGTGGCAAGGGCTATCACTTGAT
GTCCTTCCCCCAATCCGCCCCACATGGAGTGGTCTTTCTCCACGTCACTTATGTCCCTGCTCAAGAGAAG
AACTTTACGACAGCTCCAGCAATCTGTCACGATGGCAAAGCGCACTTTCCCAGGGAAGGCGTTTTCGTCA
GTAATGGCACGCATTGGTTTGTGACCCAAAGGAATTTCTATGAACCCCAAATCATAACCACTGACAATAC
ATTTGTCTCAGGCAACTGTGATGTGGTCATTGGGATCGTGAACAACACGGTATATGATCCCCTGCAACCC
GAGTTGGATAGCTTCAAAGAGGAATTGGATAAATACTTTAAGAATCATACTTCACCCGATGTTGATCTCG
GGGACATATCAGGAATAAATGCAAGTGTCGTCAACATTCAGAAAGAGATTGATCGCCTTAATGAGGTCGC
CAAGAACTTGAATGAATCTTTGATCGACTTGCAAGAACTGGGCAAATACGAACAATATATTAAATGGCCC
TGGTACATTTGGTTGGGCTTTATCGCCGGACTTATAGCTATCGTTATGGTCACAATTATGTTGTGCTGTA
TGACTAGCTGTTGTTCCTGCTTGAAAGGATGTTGCAGTTGCGGATCTTGTTGTAAATAAAGGATCCTCTA
GAAGTTGTCTCCTCCTGCACTGACTGACTGATACAATCGATTTCTGGATCCGCAGGCCTAATCAACCTCT
GGATTACAAAATTTGTGAAAGATTGACTGGTATTCTTAACTATGTTGCTCCTTTTACGCTATGTGGATAC
GCTGCTTTAATGCCTTTGTATCATGCTATTGCTTCCCGTATGGCTTTCATTTTCTCCTCCTTGTATAAAT
CCTGGTTGCTGTCTCTTTATGAGGAGTTGTGGCCCGTTGTCAGGCAACGTGGCGTGGTGTGCACTGTGTT
TGCTGACGCAACCCCCACTGGTTGGGGCATTGCCACCACCTGTCAGCTCCTTTCCGGGACTTTCGCTTTC
CCCCTCCCTATTGCCACGGCGGAACTCATCGCCGCCTGCCTTGCCCGCTGCTGGACAGGGGCTCGGCTGT
TGGGCACTGACAATTCCGTGGTGTTGTCGGGGAAGCTGACGTCCTTTCCATGGCTGCTCGCCTGTGTTGC
CACCTGGATTCTGCGCGGGACGTCCTTCTGCTACGTCCCTTCGGCCCTCAATCCAGCGGACCTTCCTTCC
CGCGGCCTGCTGCCGGCTCTGCGGCCTCTTCCGCGTCTTCGCCTTCGCCCTCAGACGAGTCGGATCTCCC
TTTGGGCCGCCTCCCCGCCTGTCTAGCTTGACTGACTGAGATACAGCGTACCTTCAGCTCACAGACATGA
TAAGATACATTGATGAGTTTGGACAAACCACAACTAGAATGCAGTGAAAAAAATGCTTTATTTGTGAAAT
TTGTGATGCTATTGCTTTATTTGTAACCATTATAAGCTGCAATAAACAAGTTAACAACAACAATTGCATT
CATTTTATGTTTCAGGTTCAGGGGGAGGTGTGGGAGGTTTTTTAAAGCAAGTAAAACCTCTACAAATGTG
GTATTGGCCCATCTCTATCGGTATCGTAGCATAACCCCTTGGGGCCTCTAAACGGGTCTTGAGGGGTTTT
TTGTGCCCCTCGGGCCGGATTGCTATCTACCGGCATTGGCGCAGAAAAAAATGCCTGATGCGACGCTGCG
CGTCTTATACTCCCACATATGCCAGATTCAGCAACGGATACGGCTTCCCCAACTTGCCCACTTCCATACG
TGTCCTCCTTACCAGAAATTTATCCTTAAGGTCGTCAGCTATCCTGCAGGCGATCTCTCGATTTCGATCA
AGACATTCCTTTAATGGTCTTTTCTGGACACCACTAGGGGTCAGAAGTAGTTCATCAAACTTTCTTCCCT
CCCTAATCTCATTGGTTACCTTGGGCTATCGAAACTTAATTAAGCGATCTGCATCTCAATTAGTCAGCAA
CCATAGTCCCGCCCCTAACTCCGCCCATCCCGCCCCTAACTCCGCCCAGTTCCGCCCATTCTCCGCCCCA
TCGCTGACTAATTTTTTTTATTTATGCAGAGGCCGAGGCCGCCTCGGCCTCTGAGCTATTCCAGAAGTAG
TGAGGAGGCTTTTTTGGAGGCCTAGGCTTTTGCAAAGGAGGTAGCCAACATGATTGAACAAGATGGATTG
CACGCAGGTTCTCCCGCCGCTTGGGTGGAGAGGCTATTCGGCTATGACTGGGCACAACAGACAATCGGCT
GCTCTGATGCCGCCGTGTTCCGGCTGTCAGCGCAGGGGCGCCCGGTTCTTTTTGTCAAGACCGACCTGTC
CGGTGCCCTGAATGAACTCCAGGACGAGGCAGCGCGGCTATCGTGGCTGGCCACGACGGGCGTTCCTTGC
GCAGCTGTGCTCGACGTTGTCACTGAAGCGGGAAGGGACTGGCTGCTATTGGGCGAAGTGCCGGGGCAGG
ATCTCCTGTCATCTCACCTTGCTCCTGCCGAGAAAGTATCCATCATGGCTGATGCAATGCGGCGGCTGCA
TACGCTTGATCCGGCTACCTGCCCATTCGACCACCAAGCGAAACATCGCATCGAGCGAGCACGTACTCGG
ATGGAAGCCGGTCTTGTCGATCAGGATGATCTGGACGAAGAGCATCAGGGGCTCGCGCCAGCCGAACTGT
TCGCCAGGCTCAAGGCGCGGATGCCCGACGGCGAGGATCTCGTCGTGACCCACGGCGATGCCTGCTTGCC
GAATATCATGGTGGAAAATGGCCGCTTTTCTGGATTCATCGACTGTGGCCGGCTGGGTGTGGCGGACCGC
TATCAGGACATAGCGTTGGCTACCCGTGATATTGCTGAAGAGCTTGGCGGCGAATGGGCTGACCGCTTCC
TCGTGCTTTACGGTATCGCCGCTCCCGATTCGCAGCGCATCGCCTTCTATCGCCTTCTTGACGAGTTCTT
CTAGTATGTAAGCCCTGTGCCTTCTAGTTGCCAGCCATCTGTTGTTTGCCCCTCCCCCGTGCCTTCCTTG
ACCCTGGAAGGTGCCACTCCCACTGTCCTTTCCTAATAAAATGAGGAAATTGCATCGCATTGTCTGAGTA
GGTGTCATTCTATTCTGGGGGGTGGGGTGGGGCAGGACAGCAAGGGGGAGGATTGGGAAGACAATAGCAG
GCATGCTGGGGATGCGGTGGGCTCTATGGTTAATTAACCAGTCAAGTCAGCTACTTGGCGAGATCGACTT
GTCTGGGTTTCGACTACGCTCAGAATTGCGTCAGTCAAGTTCGATCTGGTCCTTGCTATTGCACCCGTTC
TCCGATTACGAGTTTCATTTAAATCATGTGAGCAAAAGGCCAGCAAAAGGCCAGGAACCGTAAAAAGGCC
GCGTTGCTGGCGTTTTTCCATAGGCTCCGCCCCCCTGACGAGCATCACAAAAATCGACGCTCAAGTCAGA
GGTGGCGAAACCCGACAGGACTATAAAGATACCAGGCGTTTCCCCCTGGAAGCTCCCTCGTGCGCTCTCC
TGTTCCGACCCTGCCGCTTACCGGATACCTGTCCGCCTTTCTCCCTTCGGGAAGCGTGGCGCTTTCTCAT
AGCTCACGCTGTAGGTATCTCAGTTCGGTGTAGGTCGTTCGCTCCAAGCTGGGCTGTGTGCACGAACCCC
CCGTTCAGCCCGACCGCTGCGCCTTATCCGGTAACTATCGTCTTGAGTCCAACCCGGTAAGACACGACTT
ATCGCCACTGGCAGCAGCCACTGGTAACAGGATTAGCAGAGCGAGGTATGTAGGCGGTGCTACAGAGTTC
TTGAAGTGGTGGCCTAACTACGGCTACACTAGAAGAACAGTATTTGGTATCTGCGCTCTGCTGAAGCCAG
TTACCTTCGGAAAAAGAGTTGGTAGCTCTTGATCCGGCAAACAAACCACCGCTGGTAGCGGTGGTTTTTT
TGTTTGCAAGCAGCAGATTACGCGCAGAAAAAAAGGATCTCAAGAAGATCCTTTGATCTTTTCTACGGGG
TCTGACGCTCAGTGGAACGAAAACTCACGTTAAGGGATTTTGGTCATGAGATTATCAAAAAGGATCTTCA
CCTAGATCCTTTTAAATTAAAAATGAAGTTTTAAATCAATCTAAAGTATATATGAGTAAACTTGGTCTGA
CAGTTACCAATGCTTAATCAGTGAGGCACCTATCTCAGCGATCTGTCTATTTCGTTCATCCATAGTTGCA
TTTAAATTTCCGAACTCTCCAAGGCCCTCGTCGGAAAATCTTCAAACCTTTCGTCCGATCCATCTTGCAG
GCTACCTCTCGAACGAACTATCGCAAGTCTCTTGGCCGGCCTTGCGCCTTGGCTATTGCTTGGCAGCGCC
TATCGCCAGGTATTACTCCAATCCCGAATATCCGAGATCGGGATCACCCGAGAGAAGTTCAACCTACATC
CTCAATCCCGATCTATCCGAGATCCGAGGAATATCGAAATCGGGGCGCGCCTGGTGTACCGAGAACGATC
CTCTCAGTGCGAGTCTCGACGATCCATATCGTTGCTTGGCAGTCAGCCAGTCGGAATCCAGCTTGGGACC
CAGGAAGTCCAATCGTCAGATATTGTACTCAAGCCTGGTCACGGCAGCGTACCGATCTGTTTAAACCTAG
ATATTGATAGTCTGATCGGTCAACGTATAATCGAGTCCTAGCTTTTGCAAACATCTATCAAGAGACAGGA
TCAGCAGGAGGCTTTCGCATGAGTATTCAACATTTCCGTGTCGCCCTTATTCCCTTTTTTGCGGCATTTT
GCCTTCCTGTTTTTGCTCACCCAGAAACGCTGGTGAAAGTAAAAGATGCTGAAGATCAGTTGGGTGCGCG
AGTGGGTTACATCGAACTGGATCTCAACAGCGGTAAGATCCTTGAGAGTTTTCGCCCCGAAGAACGCTTT
CCAATGATGAGCACTTTTAAAGTTCTGCTATGTGGCGCGGTATTATCCCGTATTGACGCCGGGCAAGAGC
AACTCGGTCGCCGCATACACTATTCTCAGAATGACTTGGTTGAGTATTCACCAGTCACAGAAAAGCATCT
TACGGATGGCATGACAGTAAGAGAATTATGCAGTGCTGCCATAACCATGAGTGATAACACTGCGGCCAAC
TTACTTCTGACAACGATTGGAGGACCGAAGGAGCTAACCGCTTTTTTGCACAACATGGGGGATCATGTAA
CTCGCCTTGATCGTTGGGAACCGGAGCTGAATGAAGCCATACCAAACGACGAGCGTGACACCACGATGCC
TGTAGCAATGGCAACAACCTTGCGTAAACTATTAACTGGCGAACTACTTACTCTAGCTTCCCGGCAACAG
TTGATAGACTGGATGGAGGCGGATAAAGTTGCAGGACCACTTCTGCGCTCGGCCCTTCCGGCTGGCTGGT
TTATTGCTGATAAATCTGGAGCCGGTGAGCGTGGGTCTCGCGGTATCATTGCAGCACTGGGGCCAGATGG
TAAGCCCTCCCGTATCGTAGTTATCTACACGACGGGGAGTCAGGCAACTATGGATGAACGAAATAGACAG
ATCGCTGAGATAGGTGCCTCACTGATTAAGCATTGGTAACCGATTCTAGGTGCATTGGCGCAGAAAAAAA
TGCCTGATGCGACGCTGCGCGTCTTATACTCCCACATATGCCAGATTCAGCAACGGATACGGCTTCCCCA
ACTTGCCCACTTCCATACGTGTCCTCCTTACCAGAAATTTATCCTTAAGATCCCGAATCGTTTAAACTCG
ACTCTGGCTCTATCGAATCTCCGTCGTTTCGAGCTTACGCGAACAGCCGTGGCGCTCATTTGCTCGTCGG
GCATCGAATCTCGTCAGCTATCGTCAGCTTACCTTTTTGGCAGCGATCGCGGCTCCCGACATCTTGGACC
ATTAGCTCCACAGGTATCTTCTTCCCTCTAGTGGTCATAACAGCAGCTTCAGCTACCTCTCAATTCAAAA
AACCCCTCAAGACCCGTTTAGAGGCCCCAAGGGGTTATGCTATCAATCGTTGCGTTACACACACAAAAAA
CCAACACACATCCATCTTCGATGGATAGCGATTTTATTATCTAACTGCTGATCGAGTGTAGCCAGATCTA
GTAATCAATTACGGGGTCATTAGTTCATAGCCCATATATGGAGTTCCGCGTTACATAACTTACGGTAAAT
GGCCCGCCTGGCTGACCGCCCAACGACCCCCGCCCATTGACGTCAATAATGACGTATGTTCCCATAGTAA
CGCCAATAGGGACTTTCCATTGACGTCAATGGGTGGAGTATTTACGGTAAACTGCCCACTTGGCAGTACA
TCAAGTGTATCATATGCCAAGTACGCCCCCTATTGACGTCAATGACGGTAAATGGCCCGCCTGGCATTAT
GCCCAGTACATGACCTTATGGGACTTTCCTACTTGGCAGTACATCTACGTATTAGTCATCGCTATTACCA
TGCTGATGCGGTTTTGGCAGTACATCAATGGGCGTGGATAGCGGTTTGACTCACGGGGATTTCCAAGTCT
CCACCCCATTGACGTCAATGGGAGTTTGTTTTGGCACCAAAATCAACGGGACTTTCCAAAATGTCGTAAC
AACTCCGCCCCATTGACGCAAATGGGCGGTAGGCGTGTACGGTGGGAGGTCTATATAAGCAGAGCTGGTT
TAGTGAACCGTCAGATCGCCTGGAGACGCCATCCACGCTGTTTTGACCTCCATAGAAGACACCGGGACCG
ATCCAGCCTCCCCTCGAAGCTTACATGTGGTACCGAGCTCGGATCCTGAGAACTTCAGGGTGAGTCTATG
GGACCCTTGATGTTTTCTTTCCCCTTCTTTTCTATGGTTAAGTTCATGTCATAGGAAGGGGAGAAGTAAC
AGGGTACACATATTGACCAAATCAGGGTAATTTTGCATTTGTAATTTTAAAAAATGCTTTCTTCTTTTAA
TATACTTTTTTGTTTATCTTATTTCTAATACTTTCCCTAATCTCTTTCTTTCAGGGCAATAATGATACAA
TGTATCATGCCTCTTTGCACCATTCTAAAGAATAACAGTGATAATTTCTGGGTTAAGGCAATAGCAATAT
TTCTGCATATAAATATTTCTGCATATAAATTGTAACTGATGTAAGAGGTTTCATATTGCTAATAGCAGCT
ACAATCCAGCTACCATTCTGCTTTTATTTTATGGTTGGGATAAGGCTGGATTATTCTGAGTCCAAGCTAG
GCCCTTTTGCTAATCATGTTCATACCTCTTATCTTCCTCCCACAGCTCCTGGGCAACGTGCTGGTCTGTG
TGCTGGCCCATCACTTTGGCAAAGGCGGCCGC
